Addgene plasmid #208414: pKLV2-U6gRNA5(hRNF31_1k)-PGKpuro2ABFP-W
Purpose: Lentiviral gRNA plasmid targeting human RNF31 gene, co-expression of BFP tag
Depositing lab: Sok Ching Cheong. Depositing organization: Cancer Research Malaysia. Publication: High TNF and NF-kappaB Pathway Dependency Are Associated with AZD5582 Sensitivity in OSCC via CASP8-Dependent Apoptosis. Chai AWY, Tan YH, Ooi S, Yee PS, Yee SM, Lightfoot H, Barthorpe S, Garnett MJ, Cheong SC. Cancer Res Commun. 2024 Nov 1;4(11):2919-2932. doi: 10.1158/2767-9764.CRC-24-0136. PubMed 39360810.
Backbone
  Vector backbone: pKLV2-U6gRNA5(BbsI)-PGKpuro2ABFP-W
  Backbone size w/o insert (bp): 8648
  Vector type: Mammalian Expression, Lentiviral, CRISPR
  Selectable markers: Puromycin ; BFP
Growth in bacteria
  Bacterial resistance: Ampicillin, 100 μg/mL
  Growth temperature: 37°C
  Growth strain: NEB Stable
  Copy number: Unknown
Gene/Insert
  Gene/Insert name: RNF31
  gRNA/shRNA sequence: GGGCACTAAGGCGTCGTGG
  Species: H. sapiens (human)
  Mutation: N/A
  Entrez Gene: RNF31 (a.k.a. HOIP, IMD115, Paul, ZIBRA)
  Promoter: human U6
  Cloning method: Restriction Enzyme; 5′ cloning site BbsI (destroyed during cloning); 3′ cloning site BbsI (destroyed during cloning)
  Sequencing primers: 5′ AGATAATTAGAATTAATTTGACTG
Terms and licenses: Academic/Nonprofit Terms; Industry Terms: Not Available to Industry
Depositor comments: Used BbsI enzyme to clone in gRNA targeting gene of interest.
How to cite: pKLV2-U6gRNA5(hRNF31_1k)-PGKpuro2ABFP-W was a gift from Sok Ching Cheong (Addgene plasmid # 208414 ; http://n2t.net/addgene:208414 ; RRID:Addgene_208414)
