[The description below was written by a language model from this plasmid's Addgene catalogue record and pLannotate feature annotations shown in this document.]
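Description:
pKLV2-U6gRNA5(hRNF31_1k)-PGKpuro2ABFP-W is a lentiviral CRISPR guide RNA vector of about 8.6 kb, built by inserting a single guide targeting human RNF31 (also known as HOIP) into the BbsI sites of the pKLV2-U6gRNA5(BbsI)-PGKpuro2ABFP-W backbone; both sites were destroyed in cloning. It is propagated in E. coli through a high-copy ColE1/pUC-type origin with ampicillin selection (AmpR). An f1 origin and remnants of a lac/lacZα cloning region flanked by T7 and T3 promoters are also present in the bacterial backbone.

The transfer cassette has a CMV enhancer/promoter fused to a truncated HIV-1 5' LTR, which drives genomic RNA production in packaging cells. This is followed by the Ψ packaging signal with a gag fragment, the RRE for Rev-dependent nuclear export, and the cPPT/CTS element. Within the viral genome, a human U6 RNA polymerase III promoter transcribes the RNF31 spacer joined to a Streptococcus pyogenes Cas9 guide scaffold. Downstream, a mouse PGK promoter expresses puromycin N-acetyltransferase and TagBFP, which the construct name indicates are linked by a 2A sequence, so transduced cells can be both drug-selected and tracked or sorted by blue fluorescence. A WPRE enhances transcript expression, and the cassette ends in a truncated 3' LTR followed by a bGH polyadenylation signal.

No Cas9 is encoded, so the nuclease must be supplied separately, for example in Cas9-expressing cells. The vector is intended for knocking out RNF31 in human cells. The associated study examined TNF/NF-κB pathway dependency and drug sensitivity in oral squamous cell carcinoma.
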