Features (pLannotate 1.2.2; 28 found; start..end, strand, type, name):
    242..441     +  promoter       CMV promoter: human cytomegalovirus (CMV) immediate early promoter
    459..639     +  LTR            5' LTR (truncated): truncated 5' long terminal repeat (LTR) from HIV-1
    686..811     +  misc_feature   HIV-1 Ψ: packaging signal of human immunodeficiency virus type 1
    795..1133    +  CDS            HIV-1 gag (fragment): gag protein from human immunodeficiency virus 1; gag
   1310..1543    +  misc_feature   RRE: The Rev response element (RRE) of HIV-1 allows for Rev-dependent mRNA export from the nucleus to the cytoplasm.
   1920..2020    +  CDS            Rev (fragment): human immunodeficiency virus 1 (HIV-1) Rev protein; rev; enhances nuclear export of unspliced and incompletely spliced viral mRNAs
   2070..2187    +  misc_feature   cPPT/CTS: central polypurine tract and central termination sequence of HIV-1
   2262..2502    +  promoter       U6 promoter: RNA polymerase III promoter for human U6 snRNA
   2548..2615    +  misc_RNA       tracrRNA (fragment): trans-activating CRISPR RNA for the Streptococcus pyogenes CRISPR/Cas9 system
   2638..3137    +  promoter       PGK promoter: mouse phosphoglycerate kinase 1 promoter
   3177..3773    +  CDS            PuroR (fragment): puromycin N-acetyltransferase; pac from Streptomyces; confers resistance to puromycin
   3846..4544    +  CDS            TagBFP: TagBFP is a basic (constitutively fluorescent) blue fluorescent protein published in 2008, derived from Entacmaea quadricolor. It is reported to be a very rapidly-maturing monomer with very low acid sensitivity.
   4556..5142    +  misc_feature   WPRE: woodchuck hepatitis virus posttranscriptional regulatory element
   5136..5282    +  CDS            nef (fragment): NEF_HV1LA - Experimental evidence at protein level: Swiss-Prot protein existence level 1. Extracellular Nef protein targets CD4(+) T-lymphocytes for apoptosis by interacting with CXCR4 surface receptors. From Human immunodeficiency virus type 1 group M subtype B (isolate Lai) (HIV-1).
   5290..5468    +  LTR            5' LTR (truncated): truncated 5' long terminal repeat (LTR) from HIV-1
   5494..5605    +  polyA_signal   bGH poly(A) signal: bovine growth hormone polyadenylation signal
   5744..5762    -  promoter       T3 promoter: promoter for bacteriophage T3 RNA polymerase
   5807..5823    -  protein_bind   lac operator: The lac repressor binds to the lac operator to inhibit transcription in E. coli. This inhibition can be relieved by adding lactose or isopropyl-β-D-thiogalactopyranoside (IPTG). lac repressor encoded by lacI
   5831..5861    -  promoter       lac promoter: promoter for the E. coli lac operon
   5876..5897    -  protein_bind   CAP binding site: CAP binding activates transcription in the presence of cAMP. E. coli catabolite activator protein
   5910..6002    -  CDS            lacI (fragment): lac repressor; lacI; The lac repressor binds to the lac operator to inhibit transcription in E. coli. This inhibition can be relieved by adding lactose or isopropyl-β-D-thiogalactopyranoside (IPTG).
   6185..6773    -  rep_origin     ori: high-copy-number ColE1/pMB1/pBR322/pUC origin of replication
   6944..7804    -  CDS            AmpR: β-lactamase; bla; confers resistance to ampicillin, carbenicillin, and related antibiotics
   7805..7909    -  promoter       AmpR promoter: bla
   7962..8390    -  rep_origin     f1 ori (sequence partly withheld): f1 bacteriophage origin of replication; arrow indicates direction of (+) strand synthesis
   8395..8550    -  CDS            lacZα (fragment): LacZα fragment of β-galactosidase; lacZ fragment
   8558..8576    +  promoter       T7 promoter: promoter for bacteriophage T7 RNA polymerase
   8590..241     +  enhancer       CMV enhancer (across the origin): human cytomegalovirus immediate early enhancer
>Addgene plasmid #208414 | pKLV2-U6gRNA5(hRNF31_1k)-PGKpuro2ABFP-W | addgene full sequence | sequence record 413519 | Addgene NGS Result
GTCAATAATGACGTATGTTCCCATAGTAACGCCAATAGGGACTTTCCATTGACGTCAATGGGTGGAGTAT
TTACGGTAAACTGCCCACTTGGCAGTACATCAAGTGTATCATATGCCAAGTACGCCCCCTATTGACGTCA
ATGACGGTAAATGGCCCGCCTGGCATTATGCCCAGTACATGACCTTATGGGACTTTCCTACTTGGCAGTA
CATCTACGTATTAGTCATCGCTATTACCATGGTGATGCGGTTTTGGCAGTACATCAATGGGCGTGGATAG
CGGTTTGACTCACGGGGATTTCCAAGTCTCCACCCCATTGACGTCAATGGGAGTTTGTTTTGGCACCAAA
ATCAACGGGACTTTCCAAAATGTCGTAACAACTCCGCCCCATTGACGCAAATGGGCGGTAGGCGTGTACG
GTGGGAGGTCTATATAAGCAGCGCGTTTTGCCTGTACTGGGTCTCTCTGGTTAGACCAGATCTGAGCCTG
GGAGCTCTCTGGCTAACTAGGGAACCCACTGCTTAAGCCTCAATAAAGCTTGCCTTGAGTGCTTCAAGTA
GTGTGTGCCCGTCTGTTGTGTGACTCTGGTAACTAGAGATCCCTCAGACCCTTTTAGTCAGTGTGGAAAA
TCTCTAGCAGTGGCGCCCGAACAGGGACTTGAAAGCGAAAGGGAAACCAGAGGAGCTCTCTCGACGCAGG
ACTCGGCTTGCTGAAGCGCGCACGGCAAGAGGCGAGGGGCGGCGACTGGTGAGTACGCCAAAAATTTTGA
CTAGCGGAGGCTAGAAGGAGAGAGATGGGTGCGAGAGCGTCAGTATTAAGCGGGGGAGAATTAGATCGCG
ATGGGAAAAAATTCGGTTAAGGCCAGGGGGAAAGAAAAAATATAAATTAAAACATATAGTATGGGCAAGC
AGGGAGCTAGAACGATTCGCAGTTAATCCTGGCCTGTTAGAAACATCAGAAGGCTGTAGACAAATACTGG
GACAGCTACAACCATCCCTTCAGACAGGATCAGAAGAACTTAGATCATTATATAATACAGTAGCAACCCT
CTATTGTGTGCATCAAAGGATAGAGATAAAAGACACCAAGGAAGCTTTAGACAAGATAGAGGAAGAGCAA
AACAAAAGTAAGACCACCGCACAGCAAGCGGCCGGCCGCGCTGATCTTCAGACCTGGAGGAGGAGATATG
AGGGACAATTGGAGAAGTGAATTATATAAATATAAAGTAGTAAAAATTGAACCATTAGGAGTAGCACCCA
CCAAGGCAAAGAGAAGAGTGGTGCAGAGAGAAAAAAGAGCAGTGGGAATAGGAGCTTTGTTCCTTGGGTT
CTTGGGAGCAGCAGGAAGCACTATGGGCGCAGCGTCAATGACGCTGACGGTACAGGCCAGACAATTATTG
TCTGGTATAGTGCAGCAGCAGAACAATTTGCTGAGGGCTATTGAGGCGCAACAGCATCTGTTGCAACTCA
CAGTCTGGGGCATCAAGCAGCTCCAGGCAAGAATCCTGGCTGTGGAAAGATACCTAAAGGATCAACAGCT
CCTGGGGATTTGGGGTTGCTCTGGAAAACTCATTTGCACCACTGCTGTGCCTTGGAATGCTAGTTGGAGT
AATAAATCTCTGGAACAGATTTGGAATCACACGACCTGGATGGAGTGGGACAGAGAAATTAACAATTACA
CAAGCTTAATACACTCCTTAATTGAAGAATCGCAAAACCAGCAAGAAAAGAATGAACAAGAATTATTGGA
ATTAGATAAATGGGCAAGTTTGTGGAATTGGTTTAACATAACAAATTGGCTGTGGTATATAAAATTATTC
ATAATGATAGTAGGAGGCTTGGTAGGTTTAAGAATAGTTTTTGCTGTACTTTCTATAGTGAATAGAGTTA
GGCAGGGATATTCACCATTATCGTTTCAGACCCACCTCCCAACCCCGAGGGGACCCGACAGGCCCGAAGG
AATAGAAGAAGAAGGTGGAGAGAGAGACAGAGACAGATCCATTCGATTAGTGAACGGATCGGCACTGCGT
GCGCCAATTCTGCAGACAAATGGCAGTATTCATCCACAATTTTAAAAGAAAAGGGGGGATTGGGGGGTAC
AGTGCAGGGGAAAGAATAGTAGACATAATAGCAACAGACATACAAACTAAAGAATTACAAAAACAAATTA
CAAAAATTCAAAATTTTCGGGTTTATTACAGGGACAGCAGAGATCCAGTTTGGTTAGTACCGGGCCCTAC
GCGTCCAAGGTCGGGCAGGAAGAGGGCCTATTTCCCATGATTCCTTCATATTTGCATATACGATACAAGG
CTGTTAGAGAGATAATTAGAATTAATTTGACTGTAAACACAAAGATATTAGTACAAAATACGTGACGTAG
AAAGTAATAATTTCTTGGGTAGTTTGCAGTTTTAAAATTATGTTTTAAAATGGACTATCATATGCTTACC
GTAACTTGAAAGTATTTCGATTTCTTGGCTTTATATATCTTGTGGAAAGGACGAAACACCGGGCACTAAG
GCGTCGTGGGTTTAAGAGCTATGCTGGAAACAGCATAGCAAGTTTAAATAAGGCTAGTCCGTTATCAACT
TGAAAAAGTGGCACCGAGTCGGTGCTTTTTTTGGATCCAATTCTACCGGGTAGGGGAGGCGCTTTTCCCA
AGGCAGTCTGGAGCATGCGCTTTAGCAGCCCCGCTGGGCACTTGGCGCTACACAAGTGGCCTCTGGCCTC
GCACACATTCCACATCCACCGGTAGGCGCCAACCGGCTCCGTTCTTTGGTGGCCCCTTCGCGCCACCTTC
TACTCCTCCCCTAGTCAGGAAGTTCCCCCCCGCCCCGCAGCTCGCGTCGTGCAGGACGTGACAAATGGAA
GTAGCACGTCTCACTAGTCTCGTGCAGATGGACAGCACCGCTGAGCAATGGAAGCGGGTAGGCCTTTGGG
GCAGCGGCCAATAGCAGCTTTGCTCCTTCGCTTTCTGGGCTCAGAGGCTGGGAAGGGGTGGGTCCGGGGG
CGGGCTCAGGGGCGGGCTCAGGGGCGGGGCGGGCGCCCGAAGGTCCTCCGGAGGCCCGGCATTCTGCACG
CTTCAAAAGCGCACGTCTGCCGCGCTGTTCTCCTCTTCCTCATCTCCGGGCCTTTCGACCTGCATCCATC
TAGATCTCGAGCAGCTGAAGCTTACCATGACCGAGTACAAGCCCACGGTGCGCCTCGCCACCCGCGACGA
CGTCCCCAGGGCCGTACGCACCCTCGCCGCCGCGTTCGCCGACTACCCCGCCACGCGCCACACCGTCGAT
CCGGACCGCCACATCGAGCGGGTCACCGAGCTGCAAGAACTCTTCCTCACGCGCGTCGGGCTCGACATCG
GCAAGGTGTGGGTCGCGGACGACGGCGCCGCGGTGGCGGTCTGGACCACGCCGGAGAGCGTCGAAGCGGG
GGCGGTGTTCGCCGAGATCGGCCCGCGCATGGCCGAGTTGAGCGGTTCCCGGCTGGCCGCGCAGCAACAG
ATGGAAGGCCTCCTGGCGCCGCACCGGCCCAAGGAGCCCGCGTGGTTCCTGGCCACCGTCGGCGTCTCGC
CCGACCACCAGGGCAAGGGTCTGGGCAGCGCCGTCGTGCTCCCCGGAGTGGAGGCGGCCGAGCGCGCCGG
GGTGCCCGCCTTCCTGGAGACCTCCGCGCCCCGCAACCTCCCCTTCTACGAGCGGCTCGGCTTCACCGTC
ACCGCCGACGTCGAGGTGCCCGAAGGACCGCGCACCTGGTGCATGACCCGCAAGCCCGGTGCCGGCGGCG
GGTCCGGAGGAGAGGGCAGAGGAAGTCTCCTAACATGCGGTGACGTGGAGGAGAATCCTGGCCCAATGAG
CGAGCTGATTAAGGAGAACATGCACATGAAGCTGTACATGGAGGGCACCGTGGACAACCATCACTTCAAG
TGCACATCCGAGGGCGAAGGCAAGCCCTACGAGGGCACCCAGACCATGAGAATCAAGGTGGTCGAGGGCG
GCCCTCTCCCCTTCGCCTTCGACATCCTGGCTACTAGCTTCCTCTACGGCAGCAAGACCTTCATCAACCA
CACCCAGGGCATCCCCGACTTCTTCAAGCAGTCCTTCCCTGAGGGCTTCACATGGGAGAGAGTCACCACA
TACGAGGACGGGGGCGTGCTGACCGCTACCCAGGACACCAGCCTCCAGGACGGCTGCCTCATCTACAACG
TCAAGATCAGAGGGGTGAACTTCACATCCAACGGCCCTGTGATGCAGAAGAAAACACTCGGCTGGGAGGC
CTTCACCGAGACGCTGTACCCCGCTGACGGCGGCCTGGAAGGCAGAAACGACATGGCCCTGAAGCTCGTG
GGCGGGAGCCATCTGATCGCAAACATCAAGACCACATATAGATCCAAGAAACCCGCTAAGAACCTCAAGA
TGCCTGGCGTCTACTATGTGGACTACAGACTGGAAAGAATCAAGGAGGCCAACAACGAGACCTACGTCGA
GCAGCACGAGGTGGCAGTGGCCAGATACTGCGACCTCCCTAGCAAACTGGGGCACAAGCTTAATTGAGCG
GCCGCTCAACCTCTGGATTACAAAATTTGTGAAAGATTGACTGGTATTCTTAACTATGTTGCTCCTTTTA
CGCTATGTGGATACGCTGCTTTAATGCCTTTGTATCATGCTATTGCTTCCCGTATGGCTTTCATTTTCTC
CTCCTTGTATAAATCCTGGTTGCTGTCTCTTTATGAGGAGTTGTGGCCCGTTGTCAGGCAACGTGGCGTG
GTGTGCACTGTGTTTGCTGACGCAACCCCCACTGGTTGGGGCATTGCCACCACCTGTCAGCTCCTTTCCG
GGACTTTCGCTTTCCCCCTCCCTATTGCCACGGCGGAACTCATCGCCGCCTGCCTTGCCCGCTGCTGGAC
AGGGGCTCGGCTGTTGGGCACTGACAATTCCGTGGTGTTGTCGGGGAAATCATCGTCCTTTCCTTGGCTG
CTCGCCTGTGTTGCCACCTGGATTCTGCGCGGGACGTCCTTCTGCTACGTCCCTTCGGCCCTCAATCCAG
CGGACCTTCCTTCCCGCGGCCTGCTGCCGGCTCTGCGGCCTCTTCCGCGTCTACGCCTTCGCCCTCAGAC
GAGTCGGATCTCCCTTTGGGCCGCCTCCCCGCAGGTACCTTTAAGACCAATGACTTACAAGGCAGCTGTA
GATCTTAGCCACTTTTTAAAAGAAAAGGGGGGACTGGAAGGGCTAATTCACTCCCAAAGAAGTCAAGATC
TGCTTTTTGCCTGTACTGGGTCTCTCTGGTTAGACCAGAGTCTCTCTGGTTAGACCAGATCTGAGCCTGG
GAGCTCTCTGGCTAACTAGGGAACCCACTGCTTAAGCCTCAATAAAGCTTGCCTTGAGTGCTTCAAGTAG
TGTGTGCCCGTCTGTTGTGTGACTCTGGTAACTAGAGATCCCTCAGACCCTTTTAGTCAGTGTGGAAAAT
CTCTAGCAGTTTAAACCCGCTGATCAGCCTCGACTGTGCCTTCTAGTTGCCAGCCATCTGTTGTTTGCCC
CTCCCCCGTGCCTTCCTTGACCCTGGAAGGTGCCACTCCCACTGTCCTTTCCTAATAAAATGAGGAAATT
GCATCGCATTGTCTGAGTAGGTGTCATTCTATTCTGGGGGGTGGGGTGGGGCAGGACAGCAAGGGGGAGG
ATTGGGAAGTCAATAGCAGGCATGCTGGGGATGCGGTGGGCTCTATGGGCGGCCGTTAATTAAGCTTTTG
TTCCCTTTAGTGAGGGTTAATTGCGCGCTTGGCGTAATCATGGTCATAGCTGTTTCCTGTGTGAAATTGT
TATCCGCTCACAATTCCACACAACATACGAGCCGGGAGCATAAAGTGTAAAGCCTGGGGTGCCTAATGAG
TGAGCTAACTCACATTAATTGCGTTGCGCTCACTGCCCGCTTTCCAGTCGGGAAACCTGTCGTGCCAGCT
GCATTAATGAATCGGCCAACGCGCGGGGAGAGGCGGTTTGCGTATTGGGCGCTCTTCCGCTTCCTCGCTC
ACTGACTCGCTGCGCTCGGTCGTTCGGCTGCGGCGAGCGGTATCAGCTCACTCAAAGGCGGTAATACGGT
TATCCACAGAATCAGGGGATAACGCAGGAAAGAACATGTGAGCAAAAGGCCAGCAAAAGGCCAGGAACCG
TAAAAAGGCCGCGTTGCTGGCGTTTTTCCATAGGCTCCGCCCCCCTGACGAGCATCACAAAAATCGACGC
TCAAGTCAGAGGTGGCGAAACCCGACAGGACTATAAAGATACCAGGCGTTTCCCCCTGGAAGCTCCCTCG
TGCGCTCTCCTGTTCCGACCCTGCCGCTTACCGGATACCTGTCCGCCTTTCTCCCTTCGGGAAGCGTGGC
GCTTTCTCATAGCTCACGCTGTAGGTATCTCAGTTCGGTGTAGGTCGTTCGCTCCAAGCTGGGCTGTGTG
CACGAACCCCCCGTTCAGCCCGACCGCTGCGCCTTATCCGGTAACTATCGTCTTGAGTCCAACCCGGTAA
GACACGACTTATCGCCACTGGCAGCAGCCACTGGTAACAGGATTAGCAGAGCGAGGTATGTAGGCGGTGC
TACAGAGTTCTTGAAGTGGTGGCCTAACTACGGCTACACTAGAAGAACAGTATTTGGTATCTGCGCTCTG
CTGAAGCCAGTTACCTTCGGAAAAAGAGTTGGTAGCTCTTGATCCGGCAAACAAACCACCGCTGGTAGCG
GTGGTTTTTTTGTTTGCAAGCAGCAGATTACGCGCAGAAAAAAAGGATCTCAAGAAGATCCTTTGATCTT
TTCTACGGGGTCTGACGCTCAGTGGAACGAAAACTCACGTTAAGGGATTTTGGTCATGAGATTATCAAAA
AGGATCTTCACCTAGATCCTTTTAAATTAAAAATGAAGTTTTAAATCAATCTAAAGTATATATGAGTAAA
CTTGGTCTGACAGTTACCAATGCTTAATCAGTGAGGCACCTATCTCAGCGATCTGTCTATTTCGTTCATC
CATAGTTGCCTGACTCCCCGTCGTGTAGATAACTACGATACGGGAGGGCTTACCATCTGGCCCCAGTGCT
GCAATGATACCGCGAGACCCACGCTCACCGGCTCCAGATTTATCAGCAATAAACCAGCCAGCCGGAAGGG
CCGAGCGCAGAAGTGGTCCTGCAACTTTATCCGCCTCCATCCAGTCTATTAATTGTTGCCGGGAAGCTAG
AGTAAGTAGTTCGCCAGTTAATAGTTTGCGCAACGTTGTTGCCATTGCTACAGGCATCGTGGTGTCACGC
TCGTCGTTTGGTATGGCTTCATTCAGCTCCGGTTCCCAACGATCAAGGCGAGTTACATGATCCCCCATGT
TGTGCAAAAAAGCGGTTAGCTCCTTCGGTCCTCCGATCGTTGTCAGAAGTAAGTTGGCCGCAGTGTTATC
ACTCATGGTTATGGCAGCACTGCATAATTCTCTTACTGTCATGCCATCCGTAAGATGCTTTTCTGTGACT
GGTGAGTACTCAACCAAGTCATTCTGAGAATAGTGTATGCGGCGACCGAGTTGCTCTTGCCCGGCGTCAA
TACGGGATAATACCGCGCCACATAGCAGAACTTTAAAAGTGCTCATCATTGGAAAACGTTCTTCGGGGCG
AAAACTCTCAAGGATCTTACCGCTGTTGAGATCCAGTTCGATGTAACCCACTCGTGCACCCAACTGATCT
TCAGCATCTTTTACTTTCACCAGCGTTTCTGGGTGAGCAAAAACAGGAAGGCAAAATGCCGCAAAAAAGG
GAATAAGGGCGACACGGAAATGTTGAATACTCATACTCTTCCTTTTTCAATATTATTGAAGCATTTATCA
GGGTTATTGTCTCATGAGCGGATACATATTTGAATGTATTTAGAAAAATAAACAAATAGGGGTTCCGCGC
ACATTTCCCCGAAAAGTGCCACCTAAATTGTAAGCGTTAATATTTTGTTAAAATTCGCGTTAAATTTTTG
TTAAATCAGCTCATTTTTTAACCAATAGGCCGAAATCGGCAAAATCCCTTATAAATCAAAAGAATAGACC
GAGATAGGGT
[37 nt withheld, positions 8061-8097]
AAAGAACGTGGACTCCAACGTCAAAGG
[49 nt withheld, positions 8125-8173]
T
[91 nt withheld, positions 8175-8265]
G
[124 nt withheld, positions 8267-8390]
CCCATTCGCCATTCAGGCTGCGCAACTGTTGGGAAGGGCGATCGGTGCGGGCCTCTTCGCTATTACGCCA
GCTGGCGAAAGGGGGATGTGCTGCAAGGCGATTAAGTTGGGTAACGCCAGGGTTTTCCCAGTCACGACGT
TGTAAAACGACGGCCAGTGAGCGCGCGTAATACGACTCACTATAGGGCGAATTGACTAGTACATAACTTA
CGGTAAATGGCCCGCCTGGCTGACCGCCCAACGACCCCCGCCCATTGAC
